Addgene plasmid #111046: mTalin2_R13
Purpose: Plasmid expresses the talin2 rod domain R13 a 5 helix bundle.
Depositing lab: Ben Goult. Depositing organization: London and South East University Group (LASE). Publication: The tale of two talins - two isoforms to fine-tune integrin signalling. Gough RE, Goult BT. FEBS Lett. 2018 May 3. doi: 10.1002/1873-3468.13081. PubMed 29723415.
Backbone
  Vector backbone: pET151TOPO
  Backbone size w/o insert (bp): 5362
  Vector type: Bacterial Expression
Growth in bacteria
  Bacterial resistance: Ampicillin, 100 μg/mL
  Growth temperature: 37°C
  Growth strain: DH5alpha
  Copy number: High Copy
Gene/Insert
  Gene/Insert name: TLN2
  Species: M. musculus (mouse)
  Insert size (bp): 648
  Entrez Gene: Tln2 (a.k.a. 5730421P04Rik, mKIAA0320)
  Promoter: T7
  Tag / fusion protein: His Tag (N terminal on backbone)
  Cloning method: Unknown
Terms and licenses: Academic/Nonprofit Terms; Industry Terms: Not Available to Industry
How to cite: mTalin2_R13 was a gift from Ben Goult (Addgene plasmid # 111046 ; http://n2t.net/addgene:111046 ; RRID:Addgene_111046)
