[The description below was written by a language model from this plasmid's Addgene catalogue record and pLannotate feature annotations shown in this document.]
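Description:
mTalin2_R13 is a bacterial expression plasmid built on the pET151TOPO backbone. It produces the R13 rod domain of mouse talin2 (Tln2), a five-helix bundle, as a recombinant protein in E. coli. The plasmid carries a ColE1/pMB1-type origin together with the pBR322 bom region and the rop gene. The catalogue lists it as high copy, although rop normally moderates copy number. Selection is by ampicillin through the β-lactamase (AmpR) gene and its own promoter. Several short tetracycline-resistance fragments are annotated, but these are non-functional remnants of the pBR322 lineage rather than a usable marker.

Expression is driven by a T7 promoter followed directly by a lac operator and the strong T7 gene 10 ribosome binding site. A backbone-encoded lacI gene supplies the repressor, so transcription requires a host that provides T7 RNA polymerase and is induced with IPTG. The reading frame begins with backbone-derived N-terminal tags. The catalogue records a His tag, which the automated annotation did not pick up, and the feature table shows a V5 epitope followed by a TEV protease site, which would allow the tags to be removed after affinity purification. The talin2 fragment comes next. The annotation tool matched it to the human TLN2 protein over 561 nt, whereas the catalogue gives a mouse insert of 648 bp, which probably reflects homology-based labelling and a partial match. A T7 terminator closes the cassette. The short "SET1" hit just upstream of it is likely vector sequence from T7 gene 10 rather than a deliberate fusion.

The construct is suited to producing an isolated talin2 rod domain for biochemical, structural or binding studies, in the context of work comparing the two talin isoforms in integrin signalling.
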