Features (pLannotate 1.2.2; 21 found; start..end, strand, type, name):
    102..120     +  promoter       T7 promoter: promoter for bacteriophage T7 RNA polymerase
    121..145     +  protein_bind   lac operator: The lac repressor binds to the lac operator to inhibit transcription in E. coli. This inhibition can be relieved by adding lactose or isopropyl-β-D-thiogalactopyranoside (IPTG). lac repressor encoded by lacI
    160..182     +  RBS            RBS: efficient ribosome binding site from bacteriophage T7 gene 10 (Olins and Rangwala, 1989)
    211..252     +  CDS            V5 tag: epitope tag from simian virus 5
    253..272     +  CDS            TEV site (fragment): tobacco etch virus (TEV) protease recognition and cleavage site
    274..834     +  CDS            TLN2 (fragment): TLN2_HUMAN - Also known as KIAA0320. Experimental evidence at protein level: Swiss-Prot protein existence level 1. As a major component of focal adhesion plaques that links integrin to the actin cytoskeleton, may play an important role in cell adhesion. Recruits PIP5K1C to focal adhesion plaques and strongly activates its kinase activity (By similarity). From Homo sapiens (Human).
    857..906     +  CDS            SET1 (fragment): solubility-enhancement tag derived from T7 phage gene 10B
    914..961     +  terminator     T7 terminator: transcription terminator for bacteriophage T7 RNA polymerase
    984..1088    -  CDS            TcR (fragment): tetracycline efflux protein; tet; confers resistance to tetracycline
   1145..1168    -  promoter       tet promoter (fragment): E. coli promoter for tetracycline efflux protein gene
   1285..1389    +  promoter       AmpR promoter: bla
   1390..2250    +  CDS            AmpR: β-lactamase; bla; confers resistance to ampicillin, carbenicillin, and related antibiotics
   2421..3009    +  rep_origin     ori: high-copy-number ColE1/pMB1/pBR322/pUC origin of replication
   3195..3334    -  misc_feature   bom: basis of mobility region from pBR322
   3436..3627    -  CDS            rop: Rop protein, which maintains plasmids at low copy number; rop
   3644..4024    +  CDS            YPB1_ECOLX: Protein predicted: Swiss-Prot protein existence level 4. From Escherichia coli.
   4266..4890    -  CDS            TcR (fragment): tetracycline efflux protein; tet; confers resistance to tetracycline
   4905..4926    -  protein_bind   CAP binding site: CAP binding activates transcription in the presence of cAMP. E. coli catabolite activator protein
   4939..6021    -  CDS            lacI: lac repressor; lacI; The lac repressor binds to the lac operator to inhibit transcription in E. coli. This inhibition can be relieved by adding lactose or isopropyl-β-D-thiogalactopyranoside (IPTG).
   6022..6099    -  promoter       lacI promoter: lacI
   6107..80      -  CDS            TcR (fragment) (across the origin): tetracycline efflux protein; tet; confers resistance to tetracycline
>Addgene plasmid #111046 | mTalin2_R13 | addgene full sequence | sequence record 212966 | Addgene NGS Result
TGATGTCGGCGATATAGGCGCCAGCAACCGCACCTGTGGCGCCGGTGATGCCGGCCACGATGCGTCCGGC
GTAGAGGATCGAGATCTCGATCCCGCGAAATTAATACGACTCACTATAGGGGAATTGTGAGCGGATAACA
ATTCCCCTCTAGAAATAATTTTGTTTAACTTTAAGAAGGAGATATACATATGCATCATCACCATCACCAT
GGTAAGCCTATCCCTAACCCTCTCCTCGGTCTCGATTCTACGGAAAACCTGTATTTTCAGGGAATTGATC
CCTTCACCGATCCGACCGTTATTGCAGAAACCGAACTGCTGGGTGCAGCAGCAAGCATTGAAGCAGCAGC
CAAAAAACTGGAACAGCTGAAACCGCGTGCAAAACCGAAACAGGCAGATGAAACCCTGGATTTTGAAGAA
CAAATTCTGGAAGCCGCAAAAAGCATTGCAGCCGCAACCAGCGCACTGGTTAAAAGCGCAAGCGCAGCAC
AGCGTGAACTGGTTGCACAGGGTAAAGTTGGTAGCATTCCGGCAAATGCAGCAGATGATGGTCAGTGGTC
ACAGGGTCTGATTAGCGCAGCCCGTATGGTTGCAGCAGCGACCAGCAGCCTGTGTGAAGCAGCCAATGCA
AGCGTTCAGGGTCATGCAAGCGAAGAAAAACTGATTAGCAGCGCAAAACAGGTTGCAGCCAGCACCGCTC
AGCTGCTGGTTGCATGTAAAGTTAAAGCAGATCAGGATAGCGAAGCAATGAAACGTCTGCAGGCAGCAGG
TAATGCAGTTAAACGTGCAAGCGATAATCTGGTTCGTGCAGCACAGAAAGCAGCATTTGGTAAATAAAAG
GGCGAGCTCAGATCCGGCTGCTAACAAAGCCCGAAAGGAAGCTGAGTTGGCTGCTGCCACCGCTGAGCAA
TAACTAGCATAACCCCTTGGGGCCTCTAAACGGGTCTTGAGGGGTTTTTTGCTGAAAGGAGGAACTATAT
CCGGATATCCCGCAAGAGGCCCGGCAGTACCGGCATAACCAAGCCTATGCCTACAGCATCCAGGGTGACG
GTGCCGAGGATGACGATGAGCGCATTGTTAGATTTCATACACGGTGCCTGACTGCGTTAGCAATTTAACT
GTGATAAACTACCGCATTAAAGCTAGCTTATCGATGATAAGCTGTCAAACATGAGAATTAATTCTTGAAG
ACGAAAGGGCCTCGTGATACGCCTATTTTTATAGGTTAATGTCATGATAATAATGGTTTCTTAGACGTCA
GGTGGCACTTTTCGGGGAAATGTGCGCGGAACCCCTATTTGTTTATTTTTCTAAATACATTCAAATATGT
ATCCGCTCATGAGACAATAACCCTGATAAATGCTTCAATAATATTGAAAAAGGAAGAGTATGAGTATTCA
ACATTTCCGTGTCGCCCTTATTCCCTTTTTTGCGGCATTTTGCCTTCCTGTTTTTGCTCACCCAGAAACG
CTGGTGAAAGTAAAAGATGCTGAAGATCAGTTGGGTGCACGAGTGGGTTACATCGAACTGGATCTCAACA
GCGGTAAGATCCTTGAGAGTTTTCGCCCCGAAGAACGTTTTCCAATGATGAGCACTTTTAAAGTTCTGCT
ATGTGGCGCGGTATTATCCCGTGTTGACGCCGGGCAAGAGCAACTCGGTCGCCGCATACACTATTCTCAG
AATGACTTGGTTGAGTACTCACCAGTCACAGAAAAGCATCTTACGGATGGCATGACAGTAAGAGAATTAT
GCAGTGCTGCCATAACCATGAGTGATAACACTGCGGCCAACTTACTTCTGACAACGATCGGAGGACCGAA
GGAGCTAACCGCTTTTTTGCACAACATGGGGGATCATGTAACTCGCCTTGATCGTTGGGAACCGGAGCTG
AATGAAGCCATACCAAACGACGAGCGTGACACCACGATGCCTGCAGCAATGGCAACAACGTTGCGCAAAC
TATTAACTGGCGAACTACTTACTCTAGCTTCCCGGCAACAATTAATAGACTGGATGGAGGCGGATAAAGT
TGCAGGACCACTTCTGCGCTCGGCCCTTCCGGCTGGCTGGTTTATTGCTGATAAATCTGGAGCCGGTGAG
CGTGGGTCTCGCGGTATCATTGCAGCACTGGGGCCAGATGGTAAGCCCTCCCGTATCGTAGTTATCTACA
CGACGGGGAGTCAGGCAACTATGGATGAACGAAATAGACAGATCGCTGAGATAGGTGCCTCACTGATTAA
GCATTGGTAACTGTCAGACCAAGTTTACTCATATATACTTTAGATTGATTTAAAACTTCATTTTTAATTT
AAAAGGATCTAGGTGAAGATCCTTTTTGATAATCTCATGACCAAAATCCCTTAACGTGAGTTTTCGTTCC
ACTGAGCGTCAGACCCCGTAGAAAAGATCAAAGGATCTTCTTGAGATCCTTTTTTTCTGCGCGTAATCTG
CTGCTTGCAAACAAAAAAACCACCGCTACCAGCGGTGGTTTGTTTGCCGGATCAAGAGCTACCAACTCTT
TTTCCGAAGGTAACTGGCTTCAGCAGAGCGCAGATACCAAATACTGTCCTTCTAGTGTAGCCGTAGTTAG
GCCACCACTTCAAGAACTCTGTAGCACCGCCTACATACCTCGCTCTGCTAATCCTGTTACCAGTGGCTGC
TGCCAGTGGCGATAAGTCGTGTCTTACCGGGTTGGACTCAAGACGATAGTTACCGGATAAGGCGCAGCGG
TCGGGCTGAACGGGGGGTTCGTGCACACAGCCCAGCTTGGAGCGAACGACCTACACCGAACTGAGATACC
TACAGCGTGAGCTATGAGAAAGCGCCACGCTTCCCGAAGGGAGAAAGGCGGACAGGTATCCGGTAAGCGG
CAGGGTCGGAACAGGAGAGCGCACGAGGGAGCTTCCAGGGGGAAACGCCTGGTATCTTTATAGTCCTGTC
GGGTTTCGCCACCTCTGACTTGAGCGTCGATTTTTGTGATGCTCGTCAGGGGGGCGGAGCCTATGGAAAA
ACGCCAGCAACGCGGCCTTTTTACGGTTCCTGGCCTTTTGCTGGCCTTTTGCTCACATGTTCTTTCCTGC
GTTATCCCCTGATTCTGTGGATAACCGTATTACCGCCTTTGAGTGAGCTGATACCGCTCGCCGCAGCCGA
ACGACCGAGCGCAGCGAGTCAGTGAGCGAGGAAGCGGAAGAGCGCCTGATGCGGTATTTTCTCCTTACGC
ATCTGTGCGGTATTTCACACCGCAATGGTGCACTCTCAGTACAATCTGCTCTGATGCCGCATAGTTAAGC
CAGTATACACTCCGCTATCGCTACGTGACTGGGTCATGGCTGCGCCCCGACACCCGCCAACACCCGCTGA
CGCGCCCTGACGGGCTTGTCTGCTCCCGGCATCCGCTTACAGACAAGCTGTGACCGTCTCCGGGAGCTGC
ATGTGTCAGAGGTTTTCACCGTCATCACCGAAACGCGCGAGGCAGCTGCGGTAAAGCTCATCAGCGTGGT
CGTGAAGCGATTCACAGATGTCTGCCTGTTCATCCGCGTCCAGCTCGTTGAGTTTCTCCAGAAGCGTTAA
TGTCTGGCTTCTGATAAAGCGGGCCATGTTAAGGGCGGTTTTTTCCTGTTTGGTCACTGATGCCTCCGTG
TAAGGGGGATTTCTGTTCATGGGGGTAATGATACCGATGAAACGAGAGAGGATGCTCACGATACGGGTTA
CTGATGATGAACATGCCCGGTTACTGGAACGTTGTGAGGGTAAACAACTGGCGGTATGGATGCGGCGGGA
CCAGAGAAAAATCACTCAGGGTCAATGCCAGCGCTTCGTTAATACAGATGTAGGTGTTCCACAGGGTAGC
CAGCAGCATCCTGCGATGCAGATCCGGAACATAATGGTGCAGGGCGCTGACTTCCGCGTTTCCAGACTTT
ACGAAACACGGAAACCGAAGACCATTCATGTTGTTGCTCAGGTCGCAGACGTTTTGCAGCAGCAGTCGCT
TCACGTTCGCTCGCGTATCGGTGATTCATTCTGCTAACCAGTAAGGCAACCCCGCCAGCCTAGCCGGGTC
CTCAACGACAGGAGCACGATCATGCGCACCCGTGGCCAGGACCCAACGCTGCCCGAGATGCGCCGCGTGC
GGCTGCTGGAGATGGCGGACGCGATGGATATGTTCTGCCAAGGGTTGGTTTGCGCATTCACAGTTCTCCG
CAAGAATTGATTGGCTCCAATTCTTGGAGTGGTGAATCCGTTAGCGAGGTGCCGCCGGCTTCCATTCAGG
TCGAGGTGGCCCGGCTCCATGCACCGCGACGCAACGCGGGGAGGCAGACAAGGTATAGGGCGGCGCCTAC
AATCCATGCCAACCCGTTCCATGTGCTCGCCGAGGCGGCATAAATCGCCGTGACGATCAGCGGTCCAATG
ATCGAAGTTAGGCTGGTAAGAGCCGCGAGCGATCCTTGAAGCTGTCCCTGATGGTCGTCATCTACCTGCC
TGGACAGCATGGCCTGCAACGCGGGCATCCCGATGCCGCCGGAAGCGAGAAGAATCATAATGGGGAAGGC
CATCCAGCCTCGCGTCGCGAACGCCAGCAAGACGTAGCCCAGCGCGTCGGCCGCCATGCCGGCGATAATG
GCCTGCTTCTCGCCGAAACGTTTGGTGGCGGGACCAGTGACGAAGGCTTGAGCGAGGGCGTGCAAGATTC
CGAATACCGCAAGCGACAGGCCGATCATCGTCGCGCTCCAGCGAAAGCGGTCCTCGCCGAAAATGACCCA
GAGCGCTGCCGGCACCTGTCCTACGAGTTGCATGATAAAGAAGACAGTCATAAGTGCGGCGACGATAGTC
ATGCCCCGCGCCCACCGGAAGGAGCTGACTGGGTTGAAGGCTCTCAAGGGCATCGGTCGAGATCCCGGTG
CCTAATGAGTGAGCTAACTTACATTAATTGCGTTGCGCTCACTGCCCGCTTTCCAGTCGGGAAACCTGTC
GTGCCAGCTGCATTAATGAATCGGCCAACGCGCGGGGAGAGGCGGTTTGCGTATTGGGCGCCAGGGTGGT
TTTTCTTTTCACCAGTGAGACGGGCAACAGCTGATTGCCCTTCACCGCCTGGCCCTGAGAGAGTTGCAGC
AAGCGGTCCACGCTGGTTTGCCCCAGCAGGCGAAAATCCTGTTTGATGGTGGTTAACGGCGGGATATAAC
ATGAGCTGTCTTCGGTATCGTCGTATCCCACTACCGAGATATCCGCACCAACGCGCAGCCCGGACTCGGT
AATGGCGCGCATTGCGCCCAGCGCCATCTGATCGTTGGCAACCAGCATCGCAGTGGGAACGATGCCCTCA
TTCAGCATTTGCATGGTTTGTTGAAAACCGGACATGGCACTCCAGTCGCCTTCCCGTTCCGCTATCGGCT
GAATTTGATTGCGAGTGAGATATTTATGCCAGCCAGCCAGACGCAGACGCGCCGAGACAGAACTTAATGG
GCCCGCTAACAGCGCGATTTGCTGGTGACCCAATGCGACCAGATGCTCCACGCCCAGTCGCGTACCGTCT
TCATGGGAGAAAATAATACTGTTGATGGGTGTCTGGTCAGAGACATCAAGAAATAACGCCGGAACATTAG
TGCAGGCAGCTTCCACAGCAATGGCATCCTGGTCATCCAGCGGATAGTTAATGATCAGCCCACTGACGCG
TTGCGCGAGAAGATTGTGCACCGCCGCTTTACAGGCTTCGACGCCGCTTCGTTCTACCATCGACACCACC
ACGCTGGCACCCAGTTGATCGGCGCGAGATTTAATCGCCGCGACAATTTGCGACGGCGCGTGCAGGGCCA
GACTGGAGGTGGCAACGCCAATCAGCAACGACTGTTTGCCCGCCAGTTGTTGTGCCACGCGGTTGGGAAT
GTAATTCAGCTCCGCCATCGCCGCTTCCACTTTTTCCCGCGTTTTCGCAGAAACGTGGCTGGCCTGGTTC
ACCACGCGGGAAACGGTCTGATAAGAGACACCGGCATACTCTGCGACATCGTATAACGTTACTGGTTTCA
CATTCACCACCCTGAATTGACTCTCTTCCGGGCGCTATCATGCCATACCGCGAAAGGTTTTGCGCCATTC
GATGGTGTCCGGGATCTCGACGCTCTCCCTTATGCGACTCCTGCATTAGGAAGCAGCCCAGTAGTAGGTT
GAGGCCGTTGAGCACCGCCGCCGCAAGGAATGGTGCATGCAAGGAGATGGCGCCCAACAGTCCCCCGGCC
ACGGGGCCTGCCACCATACCCACGCCGAAACAAGCGCTCATGAGCCCGAAGTGGCGAGCCCGATCTTCCC
CATCGG
